Addgene plasmid #38266: pMXs-puro HA-Atg14*dCC
Depositing lab: Noboru Mizushima. Depositing organization: University of Tokyo, Graduate School of Medicine. Publication: Beclin 1 forms two distinct phosphatidylinositol 3-kinase complexes with mammalian Atg14 and UVRAG. Itakura E, Kishi C, Inoue K, Mizushima N. Mol Biol Cell. 2008 Dec . 19(12):5360-72. 10.1091/mbc.e08-01-0080 PubMed 18843052.
Backbone
  Vector backbone: pMXs-puro
  Backbone manufacturer: Dr. Toshio Kitamura of the University of Tokyo
  Backbone size w/o insert (bp): 6878
  Vector type: Mammalian Expression, Retroviral
  Selectable markers: Puromycin
Growth in bacteria
  Bacterial resistance: Ampicillin, 100 μg/mL
  Growth temperature: 37°C
  Growth strain: DH5alpha
  Copy number: High Copy
Gene/Insert
  Gene/Insert name: autophagy related genes 14 (alt names: Atg14; Atg14L; KIAA0831)
  Species: H. sapiens (human)
  Insert size (bp): 1137
  Mutation: changed A618T, A621T, C624A and T627C for siRNA resistance and lacks coiled-coil domain (71-184 amino acid residues)
  GenBank ID: AK131251
  Entrez Gene: ATG14 (a.k.a. ATG14L, BARKOR, KIAA0831)
  Promoter: LTR
  Tag / fusion protein: 3xHA (N terminal on backbone)
  Cloning method: Restriction Enzyme; 5′ cloning site EcoRI (not destroyed); 3′ cloning site EcoRI (not destroyed)
  Sequencing primers: 5′ CAGCCCTCACTCCTTCTCTAG; 3′ AAAATTAGTCAGCCATGGGG
Resource information
  A portion of this plasmid was derived from a plasmid made by: FLJ16178, Obtained from the department of biotechnology, National Institute of Technology and Evaluation, Tokyo, Japan
Terms and licenses: Academic/Nonprofit Terms; Industry Terms: Not Available to Industry
How to cite: pMXs-puro HA-Atg14*dCC was a gift from Noboru Mizushima (Addgene plasmid # 38266 ; http://n2t.net/addgene:38266 ; RRID:Addgene_38266)
