[The description below was written by a language model from this plasmid's Addgene catalogue record.]
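Description:
pMXs-puro HA-Atg14*dCC is a retroviral mammalian expression plasmid built on the pMXs-puro backbone, a Moloney-type retroviral vector in which the long terminal repeats flank the cargo. It is propagated in E. coli as a high-copy plasmid under ampicillin selection. After packaging into retroviral particles and transduction, stably integrated mammalian cells can be selected with puromycin. The record gives no feature table, so the origin of replication, the packaging signal and the promoter driving the puromycin marker are not documented here.

The insert is a modified human ATG14 (also known as Atg14L, BARKOR or KIAA0831) coding sequence of about 1.1 kb, cloned into an EcoRI site that is retained at both ends. It is transcribed from the viral LTR promoter and fused at its N terminus to a 3xHA epitope tag supplied by the backbone, allowing detection and immunoprecipitation with anti-HA antibodies. Two changes distinguish this version from wild type. Four nucleotide substitutions (the asterisk in the name) make the transcript resistant to siRNA, so the construct can be expressed while the endogenous gene is knocked down. In addition, the coiled-coil domain, residues 71 to 184, is deleted (dCC).

The associated study concerns the distinct phosphatidylinositol 3-kinase complexes that Beclin 1 forms with Atg14 and UVRAG. The design suggests use in knockdown-rescue and interaction experiments that test whether the coiled-coil region of Atg14 is needed for complex assembly and autophagy, although the record does not state a purpose explicitly.
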