>Addgene plasmid #38266 | pMXs-puro HA-Atg14*dCC | addgene partial sequence | sequence record 51512 | pMX-S1811 5'-GACGGCATCGCAGCTTGGATACAC-3'
GCGACCCGGGGGTGGACCATCCTCTAGACTGCCGGATCATCGATGCCATGGGGTACCCATACGATGTTCC
TGACTATGCGGGCTATCCCTATGACGTCCCGGACTATGCAGGATCCTATCCATATGACGTTCCAGATTAC
GCTGCTCAGTGCACTCGAGAATTGGGGAATTCCATGGCGTCTCCCAGTGGGAAGGGAGCCCGGGCGCTGG
AGGCTCCTGGCTGCGGGCCCCGGCCGCTCGCCCGGGACCTGGTGGACTCCGTGGACGATGCGGAGGGGCT
GTACGTGGCTGTGGAGCGCTGCCCGCTGTGCAACACTACCCGCCGGCGGCTGACCTGCGCCAAATGCGTT
CAGAGCGGCGATTTCGTCTACTTCGACGGCCGCAGTCATTATGAGCGTCTGGCAAATCTTCGTCGTTCAC
ACATATTAGAGCTCACCTCTGTCATTTTTCCAATCGAGGAAGTAAAGACGGGTGTGAGAGACCCCGCAGA
TGTGTCTTCAGAGAGTGACAGTGCCATGACCTCCAGCACTGTGAGCAAGCTTGCTGAAGCCCGGAGGACA
ACTTACCTCTCAGGACGATGGGTCTGTGACGATCACAACGGAGACACCAGCATTAGCATTACAGGGCCTT
GGATTAGCCTCCCTAACAATGGGGACTACTCTGCCTACTACAGCTGGGTGGAGGAGAAGAAAACAACCCA
GGGGCCTGACATGGAGCAGAGTAACCCTGCCTACACCATCAGTGCTGCGCTGTGCTATGCAACTCAGCTG
GTCAACATTCTGTCTCATATACTTGATGTAAATCTTCCCAAAAAGCTCTGCAACAGTGAATTTTGTGGCG
AAAATCTAAGCA
